>Addgene plasmid #104668 | pUG-UBC4 | addgene full sequence | sequence record 205774 | Addgene NGS Result
TTCTGTGGATAACCGTATTACCGCCTTTGAGTGAGCTGATACCGCTCGCCGCAGCCGAACGACCGAGCGC
AGCGAGTCAGTGAGCGAGGAAGCGGAAGAGCGCCCAATACGCAAACCGCCTCTCCCCGCGCGTTGGCCGA
TTCATTAATCACTCTGTGGTCTCAAATGTCATCGCCAAGCAAACGCAGAGAAATGGATATGATGAAGCTG
ATGATGAGCGATTATAAAGTGGAAACGATCAACGATGGCATGCAAGAATTCTATGTTGAATTCAATGGTC
CCAAAGACAGTCTCTATCAAGGAGGTGTGTGGAAGATAAGAGTTGAGCTTCCAGATGCTTATCCTTATAA
ATCTCCATCTGTTGGTTTCATTACTAAAATTTATCATCCTAATGTTGATGAACTGTCGGGTTCTGTTTGT
TTAGATGTGATTAACCAAACTTGGAGTCCTATGTTCGACCTTGTGAATGTGTTTGAGACATTTCTTCCTC
AGCTTCTTCTGTATCCAAACCCATCAGATCCATTGAATGGAGAAGCTGCTGCGTTAATGATGCGTGATCG
TCCTGCTTATGAGCAACGAGTTAAAGAATACTGTGAGAAGTATGCAAAGCCAGGGGAAGGTTCAGAAGAT
AAGTCTAGCGATGAAGAACTAAGTGAAGAGGAATACGGCTCAGATAATGAGGATGATGATGATGATGATG
TTGCAATTGCTGGCAAACCAGATCCTTGAGCTTTGAGACCACGAAGTGGCTCTTCAGTGGACGAAAGGGC
CTCGTGATACGCCTATTTTTATAGGTTAATGTCATGATAATAATGGTTTCTTAGACGTCAGGTGGCACTT
TTCGGGGAAATGTGCGCGGAACCCCTATTTGTTTATTTTTCTAAATACATTCAAATATGTATCCGCTCAT
GAGACAATAACCCTGATAAATGCTTCAATAATATTGAAAAAGGAAGAGTATGCGCTCACGCAACTGGTCC
AGAACCTTGACCGAACGCAGCGGTGGTAACGGCGCAGTGGCGGTTTTCATGGCTTGTTATGACTGTTTTT
TTTTGGGGTACAGTCTATGCCTCGGGCATCCAAGCAGCAAGCGCGTTACGCCGTGGGTCGATGTTTGATG
TTATGGAGCAGCAACGATGTTACGCAGCAGGGCAGTCGCCCTAAAACAAAGTTAAACATCATGAGGGAAG
CGGTGATCGCCGAAGTATCGACTCAACTATCAGAGGTAGTTGGCGTCATCGAGCGCCATCTCGAACCGAC
GTTGCTGGCCGTACATTTGTACGGCTCCGCAGTGGATGGCGGCCTGAAGCCACACAGCGATATTGATTTG
CTGGTTACGGTGACCGTAAGGCTTGATGAAACAACGCGGCGAGCTTTGATCAACGACCTTTTGGAAACTT
CGGCTTCCCCTGGAGAGAGCGAGATTCTCCGCGCTGTAGAAGTCACCATTGTTGTGCACGACGACATCAT
TCCGTGGCGTTATCCAGCTAAGCGCGAACTGCAATTTGGAGAATGGCAGCGCAATGACATTCTTGCAGGT
ATCTTCGAGCCAGCCACGATCGACATTGATCTGGCTATCTTGCTGACAAAAGCAAGAGAACATAGCGTTG
CCTTGGTAGGTCCAGCGGCGGAGGAACTCTTTGATCCGGTTCCTGAACAGGATCTATTTGAGGCGCTAAA
TGAAACCTTAACGCTATGGAACTCGCCGCCCGACTGGGCTGGCGATGAGCGAAATGTAGTGCTTACGTTG
TCCCGCATTTGGTACAGCGCAGTAACCGGCAAAATCGCGCCGAAGGATGTCGCTGCCGACTGGGCAATGG
AGCGCCTGCCGGCCCAGTATCAGCCCGTCATACTTGAAGCTAGACAGGCTTATCTTGGACAAGAAGAAGA
TCGCTTGGCCTCGCGCGCAGATCAGTTGGAAGAATTTGTCCATTACGTAAAAGGCGAGATCACCAAGGTA
GTCGGCAAATAACTGTCAGACCAAGTTTACTCATATATACTTTAGATTGATTTAAAACTTCATTTTTAAT
TTAAAAGGATCTAGGTGAAGATCCTTTTTGATAATCTCATGACCAAAATCCCTTAACGTGAGTTTTCGTT
CCACTGAGCGTCAGACCCCGTAGAAAAGATCAAAGGATCTTCTTGAGATCCTTTTTTTCTGCGCGTAATC
TGCTGCTTGCAAACAAAAAAACCACCGCTACCAGCGGTGGTTTGTTTGCCGGATCAAGAGCTACCAACTC
TTTTTCCGAAGGTAACTGGCTTCAGCAGAGCGCAGATACCAAATACTGTTCTTCTAGTGTAGCCGTAGTT
AGGCCACCACTTCAAGAACTCTGTAGCACCGCCTACATACCTCGCTCTGCTAATCCTGTTACCAGTGGCT
GCTGCCAGTGGCGATAAGTCGTGTCTTACCGGGTTGGACTCAAGACGATAGTTACCGGATAAGGCGCAGC
GGTCGGGCTGAACGGGGGGTTCGTGCACACAGCCCAGCTTGGAGCGAACGACCTACACCGAACTGAGATA
CCTACAGCGTGAGCTATGAGAAAGCGCCACGCTTCCCGAAGGGAGAAAGGCGGACAGGTATCCGGTAAGC
GGCAGGGTCGGAACAGGAGAGCGCACGAGGGAGCTTCCAGGGGGAAACGCCTGGTATCTTTATAGTCCTG
TCGGGTTTCGCCACCTCTGACTTGAGCGTCGATTTTTGTGATGCTCGTCAGGGGGGCGGAGCCTATGGAA
AAACGCCAGCAACGCGGCCTTTTTACGGTTCCTGGCCTTTTGCTGGCCTTTTGCTCACATGTTCTTTCCT
GCGTTATCCCCTGA
Features (pLannotate 1.2.2; 8 found; start..end, strand, type, name):
      1..98      +  rep_origin     RSF ori (fragment): Plasmids containing the RSF 1030 origin of replication can be propagated in E. coli cells that contain additional plasmids with compatible origins.
    100..149     +  CDS            lacI (fragment): lac repressor; lacI; The lac repressor binds to the lac operator to inhibit transcription in E. coli. This inhibition can be relieved by adding lactose or isopropyl-β-D-thiogalactopyranoside (IPTG).
    166..726     +  CDS            UBC4: UBC4_ARATH - Experimental evidence at transcript level: Swiss-Prot protein existence level 2. Accepts the ubiquitin from the E1 complex and catalyzes its covalent attachment to other proteins. From Arabidopsis thaliana (Mouse-ear cress).
    855..959     +  promoter       AmpR promoter: bla
    950..1030    -  CDS            int (fragment): INT2_ECOLX - Protein inferred from homology: Swiss-Prot protein existence level 3. Putative integrase believed to be involved in the insertion of antibiotic resistance genes into plasmids and transposons. From Escherichia coli.
   1118..1174    +  CDS            GmR (fragment): gentamycin acetyltransferase; aacC1; confers resistance to gentamycin
   1181..1969    +  CDS            aadA: S3AD_ECOLX - Experimental evidence at protein level: Swiss-Prot protein existence level 1. Mediates bacterial resistance to the antibiotics streptomycin and spectinomycin. From Escherichia coli.
   2143..2731    +  rep_origin     ori: high-copy-number ColE1/pMB1/pBR322/pUC origin of replication
