[The description below was written by a language model from this plasmid's Addgene catalogue record and pLannotate feature annotations shown in this document.]
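Description:
pUG-UBC4 is a small (about 2.8 kb) Golden Gate/modular cloning entry plasmid from the UbiGate toolbox, a synthetic biology kit built for analysing ubiquitination. It is based on the pICH41308 backbone and is maintained in E. coli as a high-copy plasmid through a ColE1/pUC-type origin. Selection is with spectinomycin, conferred by the aadA adenylyltransferase gene, which lies downstream of an annotated AmpR (bla) promoter. The short annotated fragments of an integrase gene and a gentamicin acetyltransferase gene next to aadA, along with small fragments called as RSF ori and lacI upstream of the insert, are partial matches in the backbone and are unlikely to be functional elements.

The payload is the coding sequence of Arabidopsis thaliana UBC4 (AT5G41340), a ubiquitin-conjugating (E2) enzyme that accepts ubiquitin from the E1 activating enzyme and catalyses its covalent attachment to other proteins. The roughly 560 bp open reading frame was inserted using the type IIS enzyme BpiI, with both sites destroyed in the process. No promoter, terminator, tag or reporter is annotated around the insert, which fits its recorded purpose as a cloning module rather than an expression construct.

According to the depositor's note, the UBC4 module is released with BsaI, another type IIS enzyme, and assembled into a Level 1 cloning vector. There it would be combined with other standardised parts into a transcription unit. Within the toolbox, this allows a defined E2 enzyme to be combined with other components of the ubiquitination cascade, although the record does not specify the downstream expression host or the partner modules.
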