Addgene plasmid #104668: pUG-UBC4
Purpose: Cloning Module
Depositing lab: Marco Trujillo. Depositing organization: Leibniz Institute of Plant Biochemistry (IPB). Publication: UbiGate: a synthetic biology toolbox to analyse ubiquitination. Kowarschik K, Hoehenwarter W, Marillonnet S, Trujillo M. New Phytol. 2018 Mar;217(4):1749-1763. doi: 10.1111/nph.14900. Epub 2017 Nov 30. PubMed 29194629.
Backbone
  Vector backbone: pICH41308
  Backbone manufacturer: self-made
  Backbone size w/o insert (bp): 2251
  Vector type: Synthetic Biology
Growth in bacteria
  Bacterial resistance: Spectinomycin, 50 μg/mL
  Growth temperature: 37°C
  Growth strain: DH5alpha
  Copy number: High Copy
Gene/Insert
  Gene/Insert name: AtUBC4 (alt name: AT5G41340)
  Species: A. thaliana (mustard weed)
  Entrez Gene: UBC4 (a.k.a. AT5G41340, ATUBC4, MYC6.5, MYC6_5, UBIQUITIN CONJUGATING ENZYME 4, ubiquitin conjugating enzyme 4)
  Cloning method: Restriction Enzyme; 5′ cloning site BpiI (destroyed during cloning); 3′ cloning site BpiI (destroyed during cloning)
  Sequencing primers: 5′ moclof, agcgaggaagcggaagagcg; 3′ moclor, gccacctgacgtctaagaaacc
Terms and licenses: Academic/Nonprofit Terms; Industry Terms: Not Available to Industry
Depositor comments: release insert with BsaI and clone to Level 1 cloning vector
How to cite: pUG-UBC4 was a gift from Marco Trujillo (Addgene plasmid # 104668 ; http://n2t.net/addgene:104668 ; RRID:Addgene_104668)
